Addgene plasmid #194316: pGTag NGFR EGFP nLAP +2
Purpose: CRISPR/Cas9-mediated generic protein tagging
Depositing lab: Frank Schnütgen. Depositing organization: Goethe-Universitaet Frankfurt am Main. Publication: Selection-free endogenous tagging of cell lines by bicistronic co-expression of the surface antigen NGFR. Seibert M, Kurrle N, Stolp V, Nurnberger H, Tzschentke S, Borner L, Wempe F, Serve H, Schnutgen F. MethodsX. 2022 Nov 18;9:101929. doi: 10.1016/j.mex.2022.101929. eCollection 2022. PubMed 36444289.
Backbone
  Vector backbone: pBluescript KS-
  Total vector size (bp): 5226
  Vector type: Bacterial Cloning Vector
  Selectable markers: NGFR for affinity purification
Growth in bacteria
  Bacterial resistance: Ampicillin, 100 μg/mL
  Growth temperature: 37°C
  Growth strain: NEB Stable
  Copy number: High Copy
Gene/Insert
  Gene/Insert name: NGFR-P2A-nLAP(EGFP)
  Insert size (bp): 1887
  Cloning method: Restriction Enzyme; 5′ cloning site SalI (not destroyed); 3′ cloning site XhoI (not destroyed)
  Sequencing primers: 5′ M13 forward; 3′ M13 reverse
Terms and licenses: Academic/Nonprofit Terms; Industry Terms: Not Available to Industry
How to cite: pGTag NGFR EGFP nLAP +2 was a gift from Frank Schnütgen (Addgene plasmid # 194316 ; http://n2t.net/addgene:194316 ; RRID:Addgene_194316)
