[The description below was written by a language model from this plasmid's Addgene catalogue record and pLannotate feature annotations shown in this document.]
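Description:
pGTag NGFR EGFP nLAP +2 is a 5,226 bp donor plasmid for CRISPR/Cas9-mediated generic protein tagging, built on the pBluescript KS- bacterial cloning backbone. It is propagated in E. coli at high copy through a ColE1/pUC-type origin and selected with ampicillin via the β-lactamase gene. The backbone also retains an f1 phage origin, lac promoter/operator and lacZα remnants, and flanking T7 and T3 promoters.

The 1,887 bp insert, cloned between SalI and XhoI sites that were both preserved, is recorded as NGFR-P2A-nLAP(EGFP). The feature table shows a fragment of the human low-affinity nerve growth factor receptor (NGFR/TNFRSF16) coding sequence, followed by a P2A ribosomal skipping peptide and then EGFP. About 260 bp between the end of EGFP and the downstream polylinker is unannotated and presumably holds the remainder of the nLAP tag module, although the record does not detail its composition. No eukaryotic promoter is annotated upstream of this cassette. That fits a design in which the cassette is integrated in frame at an endogenous locus and expressed from the target gene's own promoter, with P2A separating the NGFR surface antigen from the EGFP-tagged protein. The "n" in nLAP and the "+2" in the name probably denote N-terminal tagging and a reading-frame variant, but the record does not define them.

Upstream of the cassette, a human U6 promoter drives an S. pyogenes Cas9 guide RNA scaffold; the guide's target is not stated. NGFR is listed as a marker for affinity purification, so correctly tagged cells can be enriched through the co-expressed surface antigen without drug selection.
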