Features (pLannotate 1.2.2; 18 found; start..end, strand, type, name):
     34..52      +  promoter       T7 promoter: promoter for bacteriophage T7 RNA polymerase
     98..332     +  promoter       U6 promoter: RNA polymerase III promoter for human U6 snRNA
    361..436     +  misc_RNA       gRNA scaffold: guide RNA scaffold for the Streptococcus pyogenes CRISPR/Cas9 system
    472..491     +  misc_feature   MCS (fragment): pBluescript multiple cloning site
    531..1358    +  CDS            NGFR (fragment): TNR16_HUMAN - Also known as TNFRSF16. Experimental evidence at protein level: Swiss-Prot protein existence level 1. Low affinity receptor which can bind to NGF, BDNF, NTF3, and NTF4. Forms a heterodimeric receptor with SORCS2 that binds the precursor forms of NGF, BDNF and NTF3 with high affinity, and has much lower affinity for mature NGF and BDNF (PubMed:24908487). Plays an important role in differentiation and survival of specific neuronal populations during development (By similarity). Can mediate cell survival as well as cell death of neural cells. Plays a role in the inactivation of RHOA
   1377..1429    +  CDS            P2A (fragment): 2A peptide from porcine teschovirus-1 polyprotein Eukaryotic ribosomes fail to insert a peptide bond between the Gly and Pro residues, yielding separate polypeptides.
   1434..2150    +  CDS            EGFP: EGFP is a basic (constitutively fluorescent) green fluorescent protein published in 1996, derived from Aequorea victoria. It is reported to be a rapidly-maturing weak dimer with moderate acid sensitivity.
   2413..2433    +  misc_feature   MCS (fragment): pBluescript multiple cloning site
   2446..2464    -  promoter       T3 promoter: promoter for bacteriophage T3 RNA polymerase
   2509..2525    -  protein_bind   lac operator: The lac repressor binds to the lac operator to inhibit transcription in E. coli. This inhibition can be relieved by adding lactose or isopropyl-β-D-thiogalactopyranoside (IPTG). lac repressor encoded by lacI
   2533..2563    -  promoter       lac promoter: promoter for the E. coli lac operon
   2578..2599    -  protein_bind   CAP binding site: CAP binding activates transcription in the presence of cAMP. E. coli catabolite activator protein
   2612..2704    -  CDS            lacI (fragment): lac repressor; lacI; The lac repressor binds to the lac operator to inhibit transcription in E. coli. This inhibition can be relieved by adding lactose or isopropyl-β-D-thiogalactopyranoside (IPTG).
   2887..3475    -  rep_origin     ori: high-copy-number ColE1/pMB1/pBR322/pUC origin of replication
   3646..4506    -  CDS            AmpR: β-lactamase; bla; confers resistance to ampicillin, carbenicillin, and related antibiotics
   4507..4611    -  promoter       AmpR promoter: bla
   4638..5066    +  rep_origin     f1 ori (sequence partly withheld): f1 bacteriophage origin of replication; arrow indicates direction of (+) strand synthesis
   5097..26      -  CDS            lacZα (fragment) (across the origin): LacZα fragment of β-galactosidase; lacZ fragment
>Addgene plasmid #194316 | pGTag NGFR EGFP nLAP +2 | addgene full sequence | sequence record 384132 | Addgene NGS Result
CGACGTTGTAAAACGACGGCCAGTGAGCGCGCGTAATACGACTCACTATAGGGCGAATTGGAGCTACCCG
CATTACCCTGTTATCCCTAAGATCCGACTATTTCCCATGATTCCTTCATATTTGCATATACGATACAAGG
CTGTTAGAGAGATAATTAGAATTAATTTGACTGTAAACACAAAGATATTAGTACAAAATACGTGACGTAG
AAAGTAATAATTTCTTGGGTAGTTTGCAGTTTTAAAATTATGTTTTAAAATGGACTATCATATGCTTACC
GTAACTTGAAAGTATTTCGATTTCTTGGCTTTATATATCTTGTGGAAAGGACGAAACACCGGTATGTCGG
GAACCTCTCCGTTTTAGAGCTAGAAATAGCAAGTTAAAATAAGGCTAGTCCGTTATCAACTTGAAAAAGT
GGCACCGAGTCGGTGCTTTTTTGAATTCAGATCTTACATTTCAGGACATCTAGCTTATCGATACCGTCGA
CTACTTAGGTATGTCGGGAACCTCTCCAGGGAGTACCACCATGGGGGCAGGTGCCACCGGCCGCGCCATG
GACGGGCCGCGCCTGCTGCTGTTGCTGCTTCTGGGGGTGTCCCTTGGAGGTGCCAAGGAGGCATGCCCCA
CAGGCCTGTACACACACAGCGGTGAGTGCTGCAAAGCCTGCAACCTGGGCGAGGGTGTGGCCCAGCCTTG
TGGAGCCAACCAGACCGTGTGTGAGCCCTGCCTGGACAGCGTGACGTTCTCCGACGTGGTGAGCGCGACC
GAGCCGTGCAAGCCGTGCACCGAGTGCGTGGGGCTCCAGAGCATGTCGGCGCCGTGCGTGGAGGCCGACG
ACGCCGTGTGCCGCTGCGCCTACGGCTACTACCAGGATGAGACGACTGGGCGCTGCGAGGCGTGCCGCGT
GTGCGAGGCGGGCTCGGGCCTCGTGTTCTCCTGCCAGGACAAGCAGAACACCGTGTGCGAGGAGTGCCCC
GACGGCACGTATTCCGACGAGGCCAACCACGTGGACCCGTGCCTGCCCTGCACCGTGTGCGAGGACACCG
AGCGCCAGCTCCGCGAGTGCACACGCTGGGCCGACGCCGAGTGCGAGGAGATCCCTGGCCGTTGGATTAC
ACGGTCCACACCCCCAGAGGGCTCGGACAGCACAGCCCCCAGCACCCAGGAGCCTGAGGCACCTCCAGAA
CAAGACCTCATAGCCAGCACGGTGGCAGGTGTGGTGACCACAGTGATGGGCAGCTCCCAGCCCGTGGTGA
CCCGAGGCACCACCGACAACCTCATCCCTGTCTATTGCTCCATCCTGGCTGCTGTGGTTGTGGGCCTTGT
GGCCTACATAGCCTTCAAGAGGTGGAACAGGGGGATCCTCCGCGGAGCCACGAACTTCTCTCTGTTAAAG
CAAGCAGGAGATGTTGAAGAAAACCCCGGGCCCATGGTGTCCAAGGGCGAGGAACTGTTCACCGGCGTGG
TGCCCATCCTGGTGGAGCTGGACGGCGACGTGAACGGCCACAAGTTCAGCGTGTCCGGCGAGGGCGAAGG
CGACGCCACCTACGGCAAGCTGACCCTGAAGTTCATCTGCACCACCGGCAAGCTGCCCGTGCCCTGGCCC
ACCCTGGTGACCACCCTGACCTACGGCGTGCAGTGCTTCAGCAGATACCCCGACCACATGAAGCAGCACG
ATTTCTTCAAGAGCGCCATGCCCGAGGGCTACGTCCAGGAGCGCACCATCTTTTTCAAGGACGACGGCAA
CTACAAGACCAGGGCCGAGGTGAAGTTCGAGGGCGACACACTGGTGAACAGGATCGAGCTGAAGGGCATC
GACTTCAAAGAGGACGGCAACATCCTGGGCCACAAGCTGGAATACAACTACAACAGCCACAACGTGTACA
TTATGGCCGACAAGCAGAAGAACGGCATCAAGGTCAACTTCAAGATCCGGCACAACATCGAGGACGGCAG
CGTGCAGCTGGCCGACCACTACCAGCAGAACACCCCCATCGGCGACGGCCCCGTGCTGCTGCCCGACAAC
CACTACCTGAGCACCCAGAGCGCTCTCAGCAAGGACCCCAACGAGAAGCGGGACCACATGGTGCTGAAAG
AATTTGTGACAGCCGCCGGAATCACCCTGGGCATGGACGAGCTGTACAAGAGCAGCGGCCCCAGCGGCAG
CAGCAGCCTGGAAGTGCTGTTCCAGGGCCCCCTGAGCAGCTCTGGCCCCTCTGGCAGCGCCGCCAAGTTC
AAAGAAACAGCTGCTGCTAAATTCGAGCGGCAGCACATGGACAGCGGAGGAGGAGGCGAGAACCTGTACT
TTCAGGGAGGCGGAGGCGGAGGGGACTATAAGGACGACGACGACAAGCTGACCGACGACCTGCCCAGGGC
CTCGGGTATGTCGGGAACCTCTCCAGGGATGTCTCGAGGGGGGGCCCGGTACCCAGCTTTTGTTCCCTTT
AGTGAGGGTTAATTGCGCGCTTGGCGTAATCATGGTCATAGCTGTTTCCTGTGTGAAATTGTTATCCGCT
CACAATTCCACACAACATACGAGCCGGAAGCATAAAGTGTAAAGCCTGGGGTGCCTAATGAGTGAGCTAA
CTCACATTAATTGCGTTGCGCTCACTGCCCGCTTTCCAGTCGGGAAACCTGTCGTGCCAGCTGCATTAAT
GAATCGGCCAACGCGCGGGGAGAGGCGGTTTGCGTATTGGGCGCTCTTCCGCTTCCTCGCTCACTGACTC
GCTGCGCTCGGTCGTTCGGCTGCGGCGAGCGGTATCAGCTCACTCAAAGGCGGTAATACGGTTATCCACA
GAATCAGGGGATAACGCAGGAAAGAACATGTGAGCAAAAGGCCAGCAAAAGGCCAGGAACCGTAAAAAGG
CCGCGTTGCTGGCGTTTTTCCATAGGCTCCGCCCCCCTGACGAGCATCACAAAAATCGACGCTCAAGTCA
GAGGTGGCGAAACCCGACAGGACTATAAAGATACCAGGCGTTTCCCCCTGGAAGCTCCCTCGTGCGCTCT
CCTGTTCCGACCCTGCCGCTTACCGGATACCTGTCCGCCTTTCTCCCTTCGGGAAGCGTGGCGCTTTCTC
ATAGCTCACGCTGTAGGTATCTCAGTTCGGTGTAGGTCGTTCGCTCCAAGCTGGGCTGTGTGCACGAACC
CCCCGTTCAGCCCGACCGCTGCGCCTTATCCGGTAACTATCGTCTTGAGTCCAACCCGGTAAGACACGAC
TTATCGCCACTGGCAGCAGCCACTGGTAACAGGATTAGCAGAGCGAGGTATGTAGGCGGTGCTACAGAGT
TCTTGAAGTGGTGGCCTAACTACGGCTACACTAGAAGAACAGTATTTGGTATCTGCGCTCTGCTGAAGCC
AGTTACCTTCGGAAAAAGAGTTGGTAGCTCTTGATCCGGCAAACAAACCACCGCTGGTAGCGGTGGTTTT
TTTGTTTGCAAGCAGCAGATTACGCGCAGAAAAAAAGGATCTCAAGAAGATCCTTTGATCTTTTCTACGG
GGTCTGACGCTCAGTGGAACGAAAACTCACGTTAAGGGATTTTGGTCATGAGATTATCAAAAAGGATCTT
CACCTAGATCCTTTTAAATTAAAAATGAAGTTTTAAATCAATCTAAAGTATATATGAGTAAACTTGGTCT
GACAGTTACCAATGCTTAATCAGTGAGGCACCTATCTCAGCGATCTGTCTATTTCGTTCATCCATAGTTG
CCTGACTCCCCGTCGTGTAGATAACTACGATACGGGAGGGCTTACCATCTGGCCCCAGTGCTGCAATGAT
ACCGCGAGACCCACGCTCACCGGCTCCAGATTTATCAGCAATAAACCAGCCAGCCGGAAGGGCCGAGCGC
AGAAGTGGTCCTGCAACTTTATCCGCCTCCATCCAGTCTATTAATTGTTGCCGGGAAGCTAGAGTAAGTA
GTTCGCCAGTTAATAGTTTGCGCAACGTTGTTGCCATTGCTACAGGCATCGTGGTGTCACGCTCGTCGTT
TGGTATGGCTTCATTCAGCTCCGGTTCCCAACGATCAAGGCGAGTTACATGATCCCCCATGTTGTGCAAA
AAAGCGGTTAGCTCCTTCGGTCCTCCGATCGTTGTCAGAAGTAAGTTGGCCGCAGTGTTATCACTCATGG
TTATGGCAGCACTGCATAATTCTCTTACTGTCATGCCATCCGTAAGATGCTTTTCTGTGACTGGTGAGTA
CTCAACCAAGTCATTCTGAGAATAGTGTATGCGGCGACCGAGTTGCTCTTGCCCGGCGTCAATACGGGAT
AATACCGCGCCACATAGCAGAACTTTAAAAGTGCTCATCATTGGAAAACGTTCTTCGGGGCGAAAACTCT
CAAGGATCTTACCGCTGTTGAGATCCAGTTCGATGTAACCCACTCGTGCACCCAACTGATCTTCAGCATC
TTTTACTTTCACCAGCGTTTCTGGGTGAGCAAAAACAGGAAGGCAAAATGCCGCAAAAAAGGGAATAAGG
GCGACACGGAAATGTTGAATACTCATACTCTTCCTTTTTCAATATTATTGAAGCATTTATCAGGGTTATT
GTCTCATGAGCGGATACATATTTGAATGTATTTAGAAAAATAAACAAATAGGGGTTCCGCGCACATTTCC
CCGAAAAGTGCCACCTG
[124 nt withheld, positions 4638-4761]
C
[91 nt withheld, positions 4763-4853]
A
[49 nt withheld, positions 4855-4903]
CCTTTGACGTTGGAGTCCACGTTCTTT
[37 nt withheld, positions 4931-4967]
ACCCTATCTCGGTCTATTCTTTTGATTTATAAGGGATTTTGCCGATTTCGGCCTATTGGTTAAAAAATGA
GCTGATTTAACAAAAATTTAACGCGAATTTTAACAAAATATTAACGCTTACAATTTCCATTCGCCATTCA
GGCTGCGCAACTGTTGGGAAGGGCGATCGGTGCGGGCCTCTTCGCTATTACGCCAGCTGGCGAAAGGGGG
ATGTGCTGCAAGGCGATTAAGTTGGGTAACGCCAGGGTTTTCCCAGTCA
